>Addgene plasmid #76061 | MET gRNA (BRDN0001147560) | addgene full sequence | sequence record 185106 | Addgene Assembled Sequence
CCCGGGTGCAAAGATGGATAAAGTTTTAAACAGAGAGGAATCTTTGCAGCTAATGGACCTTCTAGGTCTT
GAAAGGAGTGGGAATTGGCTCCGGTGCCCGTCAGTGGGCAGAGCGCACATCGCCCACAGTCCCCGAGAAG
TTGGGGGGAGGGGTCGGCAATTGATCCGGTGCCTAGAGAAGGTGGCGCGGGGTAAACTGGGAAAGTGATG
TCGTGTACTGGCTCCGCCTTTTTCCCGAGGGTGGGGGAGAACCGTATATAAGTGCAGTAGTCGCCGTGAA
CGTTCTTTTTCGCAACGGGTTTGCCGCCAGAACACAGGTAAGTGCCGTGTGTGGTTCCCGCGGGCCTGGC
CTCTTTACGGGTTATGGCCCTTGCGTGCCTTGAATTACTTCCACCTGGCTGCAGTACGTGATTCTTGATC
CCGAGCTTCGGGTTGGAAGTGGGTGGGAGAGTTCGAGGCCTTGCGCTTAAGGAGCCCCTTCGCCTCGTGC
TTGAGTTGAGGCCTGGCCTGGGCGCTGGGGCCGCCGCGTGCGAATCTGGTGGCACCTTCGCGCCTGTCTC
GCTGCTTTCGATAAGTCTCTAGCCATTTAAAATTTTTGATGACCTGCTGCGACGCTTTTTTTCTGGCAAG
ATAGTCTTGTAAATGCGGGCCAAGATCTGCACACTGGTATTTCGGTTTTTGGGGCCGCGGGCGGCGACGG
GGCCCGTGCGTCCCAGCGCACATGTTCGGCGAGGCGGGGCCTGCGAGCGCGGCCACCGAGAATCGGACGG
GGGTAGTCTCAAGCTGGCCGGCCTGCTCTGGTGCCTGGCCTCGCGCCGCCGTGTATCGCCCCGCCCTGGG
CGGCAAGGCTGGCCCGGTCGGCACCAGTTGCGTGAGCGGAAAGATGGCCGCTTCCCGGCCCTGCTGCAGG
GAGCTCAAAATGGAGGACGCGGCGCTCGGGAGAGCGGGCGGGTGAGTCACCCACACAAAGGAAAAGGGCC
TTTCCGTCCTCAGCCGTCGCTTCATGTGACTCCACGGAGTACCGGGCGCCGTCCAGGCACCTCGATTAGT
TCTCGAGCTTTTGGAGTACGTCGTCTTTAGGTTGGGGGGAGGGGTTTTATGCGATGGAGTTTCCCCACAC
TGAGTGGGTGGAGACTGAAGTTAGGCCAGCTTGGCACTTGATGTAATTCTCCTTGGAATTTGCCCTTTTT
GAGTTTGGATCTTGGTTCATTCTCAAGCCTCAGACAGTGGTTCAAAGTTTTTTTCTTCCATTTCAGGTGT
CGTGACGTACGGCCACCATGACCGAGTACAAGCCCACGGTGCGCCTCGCCACCCGCGACGACGTCCCCAG
GGCCGTACGCACCCTCGCCGCCGCGTTCGCCGACTACCCCGCCACGCGCCACACCGTCGATCCGGACCGC
CACATCGAGCGGGTCACCGAGCTGCAAGAACTCTTCCTCACGCGCGTCGGGCTCGACATCGGCAAGGTGT
GGGTCGCGGACGACGGCGCCGCCGTGGCGGTCTGGACCACGCCGGAGAGCGTCGAAGCGGGGGCGGTGTT
CGCCGAGATCGGCCCGCGCATGGCCGAGTTGAGCGGTTCCCGGCTGGCCGCGCAGCAACAGATGGAAGGC
CTCCTGGCGCCGCACCGGCCCAAGGAGCCCGCGTGGTTCCTGGCCACCGTCGGAGTCTCGCCCGACCACC
AGGGCAAGGGTCTGGGCAGCGCCGTCGTGCTCCCCGGAGTGGAGGCGGCCGAGCGCGCCGGGGTGCCCGC
CTTCCTGGAGACCTCCGCGCCCCGCAACCTCCCCTTCTACGAGCGGCTCGGCTTCACCGTCACCGCCGAC
GTCGAGGTGCCCGAAGGACCGCGCACCTGGTGCATGACCCGCAAGCCCGGTGCCTGAACGCGTTAAGTCG
ACAATCAACCTCTGGATTACAAAATTTGTGAAAGATTGACTGGTATTCTTAACTATGTTGCTCCTTTTAC
GCTATGTGGATACGCTGCTTTAATGCCTTTGTATCATGCTATTGCTTCCCGTATGGCTTTCATTTTCTCC
TCCTTGTATAAATCCTGGTTGCTGTCTCTTTATGAGGAGTTGTGGCCCGTTGTCAGGCAACGTGGCGTGG
TGTGCACTGTGTTTGCTGACGCAACCCCCACTGGTTGGGGCATTGCCACCACCTGTCAGCTCCTTTCCGG
GACTTTCGCTTTCCCCCTCCCTATTGCCACGGCGGAACTCATCGCCGCCTGCCTTGCCCGCTGCTGGACA
GGGGCTCGGCTGTTGGGCACTGACAATTCCGTGGTGTTGTCGGGGAAATCATCGTCCTTTCCTTGGCTGC
TCGCCTGTGTTGCCACCTGGATTCTGCGCGGGACGTCCTTCTGCTACGTCCCTTCGGCCCTCAATCCAGC
GGACCTTCCTTCCCGCGGCCTGCTGCCGGCTCTGCGGCCTCTTCCGCGTCTTCGCCTTCGCCCTCAGACG
AGTCGGATCTCCCTTTGGGCCGCCTCCCCGCGTCGACTTTAAGACCAATGACTTACAAGGCAGCTGTAGA
TCTTAGCCACTTTTTAAAAGAAAAGGGGGGACTGGAAGGGCTAATTCACTCCCAACGAAGACAAGATCTG
CTTTTTGCTTGTACTGGGTCTCTCTGGTTAGACCAGATCTGAGCCTGGGAGCTCTCTGGCTAACTAGGGA
ACCCACTGCTTAAGCCTCAATAAAGCTTGCCTTGAGTGCTTCAAGTAGTGTGTGCCCGTCTGTTGTGTGA
CTCTGGTAACTAGAGATCCCTCAGACCCTTTTAGTCAGTGTGGAAAATCTCTAGCAGTACGTATAGTAGT
TCATGTCATCTTATTATTCAGTATTTATAACTTGCAAAGAAATGAATATCAGAGAGTGAGAGGAACTTGT
TTATTGCAGCTTATAATGGTTACAAATAAAGCAATAGCATCACAAATTTCACAAATAAAGCATTTTTTTC
ACTGCATTCTAGTTGTGGTTTGTCCAAACTCATCAATGTATCTTATCATGTCTGGCTCTAGCTATCCCGC
CCCTAACTCCGCCCATCCCGCCCCTAACTCCGCCCAGTTCCGCCCATTCTCCGCCCCATGGCTGACTAAT
TTTTTTTATTTATGCAGAGGCCGAGGCCGCCTCGGCCTCTGAGCTATTCCAGAAGTAGTGAGGAGGCTTT
TTTGGAGGCCTAGGGACGTACCCAATTCGCCCTATAGTGAGTCGTATTACGCGCGCTCACTGGCCGTCGT
TTTACAACGTCGTGACTGGGAAAACCCTGGCGTTACCCAACTTAATCGCCTTGCAGCACATCCCCCTTTC
GCCAGCTGGCGTAATAGCGAAGAGGCCCGCACCGATCGCCCTTCCCAACAGTTGCGCAGCCTGAATGGCG
AATGGG
[124 nt withheld, positions 3367-3490]
C
[91 nt withheld, positions 3492-3582]
A
[49 nt withheld, positions 3584-3632]
CCTTTGACGTTGGAGTCCACGTTCTTT
[37 nt withheld, positions 3660-3696]
ACCCTATCTCGGTCTATTCTTTTGATTTATAAGGGATTTTGCCGATTTCGGCCTATTGGTTAAAAAATGA
GCTGATTTAACAAAAATTTAACGCGAATTTTAACAAAATATTAACGCTTACAATTTAGGTGGCACTTTTC
GGGGAAATGTGCGCGGAACCCCTATTTGTTTATTTTTCTAAATACATTCAAATATGTATCCGCTCATGAG
ACAATAACCCTGATAAATGCTTCAATAATATTGAAAAAGGAAGAGTATGAGTATTCAACATTTCCGTGTC
GCCCTTATTCCCTTTTTTGCGGCATTTTGCCTTCCTGTTTTTGCTCACCCAGAAACGCTGGTGAAAGTAA
AAGATGCTGAAGATCAGTTGGGTGCACGAGTGGGTTACATCGAACTGGATCTCAACAGCGGTAAGATCCT
TGAGAGTTTTCGCCCCGAAGAACGTTTTCCAATGATGAGCACTTTTAAAGTTCTGCTATGTGGCGCGGTA
TTATCCCGTATTGACGCCGGGCAAGAGCAACTCGGTCGCCGCATACACTATTCTCAGAATGACTTGGTTG
AGTACTCACCAGTCACAGAAAAGCATCTTACGGATGGCATGACAGTAAGAGAATTATGCAGTGCTGCCAT
AACCATGAGTGATAACACTGCGGCCAACTTACTTCTGACAACGATCGGAGGACCGAAGGAGCTAACCGCT
TTTTTGCACAACATGGGGGATCATGTAACTCGCCTTGATCGTTGGGAACCGGAGCTGAATGAAGCCATAC
CAAACGACGAGCGTGACACCACGATGCCTGTAGCAATGGCAACAACGTTGCGCAAACTATTAACTGGCGA
ACTACTTACTCTAGCTTCCCGGCAACAATTAATAGACTGGATGGAGGCGGATAAAGTTGCAGGACCACTT
CTGCGCTCGGCCCTTCCGGCTGGCTGGTTTATTGCTGATAAATCTGGAGCCGGTGAGCGTGGGTCTCGCG
GTATCATTGCAGCACTGGGGCCAGATGGTAAGCCCTCCCGTATCGTAGTTATCTACACGACGGGGAGTCA
GGCAACTATGGATGAACGAAATAGACAGATCGCTGAGATAGGTGCCTCACTGATTAAGCATTGGTAACTG
TCAGACCAAGTTTACTCATATATACTTTAGATTGATTTAAAACTTCATTTTTAATTTAAAAGGATCTAGG
TGAAGATCCTTTTTGATAATCTCATGACCAAAATCCCTTAACGTGAGTTTTCGTTCCACTGAGCGTCAGA
CCCCGTAGAAAAGATCAAAGGATCTTCTTGAGATCCTTTTTTTCTGCGCGTAATCTGCTGCTTGCAAACA
AAAAAACCACCGCTACCAGCGGTGGTTTGTTTGCCGGATCAAGAGCTACCAACTCTTTTTCCGAAGGTAA
CTGGCTTCAGCAGAGCGCAGATACCAAATACTGTTCTTCTAGTGTAGCCGTAGTTAGGCCACCACTTCAA
GAACTCTGTAGCACCGCCTACATACCTCGCTCTGCTAATCCTGTTACCAGTGGCTGCTGCCAGTGGCGAT
AAGTCGTGTCTTACCGGGTTGGACTCAAGACGATAGTTACCGGATAAGGCGCAGCGGTCGGGCTGAACGG
GGGGTTCGTGCACACAGCCCAGCTTGGAGCGAACGACCTACACCGAACTGAGATACCTACAGCGTGAGCT
ATGAGAAAGCGCCACGCTTCCCGAAGGGAGAAAGGCGGACAGGTATCCGGTAAGCGGCAGGGTCGGAACA
GGAGAGCGCACGAGGGAGCTTCCAGGGGGAAACGCCTGGTATCTTTATAGTCCTGTCGGGTTTCGCCACC
TCTGACTTGAGCGTCGATTTTTGTGATGCTCGTCAGGGGGGCGGAGCCTATGGAAAAACGCCAGCAACGC
GGCCTTTTTACGGTTCCTGGCCTTTTGCTGGCCTTTTGCTCACATGTTCTTTCCTGCGTTATCCCCTGAT
TCTGTGGATAACCGTATTACCGCCTTTGAGTGAGCTGATACCGCTCGCCGCAGCCGAACGACCGAGCGCA
GCGAGTCAGTGAGCGAGGAAGCGGAAGAGCGCCCAATACGCAAACCGCCTCTCCCCGCGCGTTGGCCGAT
TCATTAATGCAGCTGGCACGACAGGTTTCCCGACTGGAAAGCGGGCAGTGAGCGCAACGCAATTAATGTG
AGTTAGCTCACTCATTAGGCACCCCAGGCTTTACACTTTATGCTTCCGGCTCGTATGTTGTGTGGAATTG
TGAGCGGATAACAATTTCACACAGGAAACAGCTATGACCATGATTACGCCAAGCGCGCAATTAACCCTCA
CTAAAGGGAACAAAAGCTGGAGCTGCAAGCTTAATGTAGTCTTATGCAATACTCTTGTAGTCTTGCAACA
TGGTAACGATGAGTTAGCAACATGCCTTACAAGGAGAGAAAAAGCACCGTGCATGCCGATTGGTGGAAGT
AAGGTGGTACGATCGTGCCTTATTAGGAAGGCAACAGACGGGTCTGACATGGATTGGACGAACCACTGAA
TTGCCGCATTGCAGAGATATTGTATTTAAGTGCCTAGCTCGATACATAAACGGGTCTCTCTGGTTAGACC
AGATCTGAGCCTGGGAGCTCTCTGGCTAACTAGGGAACCCACTGCTTAAGCCTCAATAAAGCTTGCCTTG
AGTGCTTCAAGTAGTGTGTGCCCGTCTGTTGTGTGACTCTGGTAACTAGAGATCCCTCAGACCCTTTTAG
TCAGTGTGGAAAATCTCTAGCAGTGGCGCCCGAACAGGGACTTGAAAGCGAAAGGGAAACCAGAGGAGCT
CTCTCGACGCAGGACTCGGCTTGCTGAAGCGCGCACGGCAAGAGGCGAGGGGCGGCGACTGGTGAGTACG
CCAAAAATTTTGACTAGCGGAGGCTAGAAGGAGAGAGATGGGTGCGAGAGCGTCAGTATTAAGCGGGGGA
GAATTAGATCGCGATGGGAAAAAATTCGGTTAAGGCCAGGGGGAAAGAAAAAATATAAATTAAAACATAT
AGTATGGGCAAGCAGGGAGCTAGAACGATTCGCAGTTAATCCTGGCCTGTTAGAAACATCAGAAGGCTGT
AGACAAATACTGGGACAGCTACAACCATCCCTTCAGACAGGATCAGAAGAACTTAGATCATTATATAATA
CAGTAGCAACCCTCTATTGTGTGCATCAAAGGATAGAGATAAAAGACACCAAGGAAGCTTTAGACAAGAT
AGAGGAAGAGCAAAACAAAAGTAAGACCACCGCACAGCAAGCGGCCGCTGATCTTCAGACCTGGAGGAGG
AGATATGAGGGACAATTGGAGAAGTGAATTATATAAATATAAAGTAGTAAAAATTGAACCATTAGGAGTA
GCACCCACCAAGGCAAAGAGAAGAGTGGTGCAGAGAGAAAAAAGAGCAGTGGGAATAGGAGCTTTGTTCC
TTGGGTTCTTGGGAGCAGCAGGAAGCACTATGGGCGCAGCGTCAATGACGCTGACGGTACAGGCCAGACA
ATTATTGTCTGGTATAGTGCAGCAGCAGAACAATTTGCTGAGGGCTATTGAGGCGCAACAGCATCTGTTG
CAACTCACAGTCTGGGGCATCAAGCAGCTCCAGGCAAGAATCCTGGCTGTGGAAAGATACCTAAAGGATC
AACAGCTCCTGGGGATTTGGGGTTGCTCTGGAAAACTCATTTGCACCACTGCTGTGCCTTGGAATGCTAG
TTGGAGTAATAAATCTCTGGAACAGATTTGGAATCACACGACCTGGATGGAGTGGGACAGAGAAATTAAC
AATTACACAAGCTTAATACACTCCTTAATTGAAGAATCGCAAAACCAGCAAGAAAAGAATGAACAAGAAT
TATTGGAATTAGATAAATGGGCAAGTTTGTGGAATTGGTTTAACATAACAAATTGGCTGTGGTATATAAA
ATTATTCATAATGATAGTAGGAGGCTTGGTAGGTTTAAGAATAGTTTTTGCTGTACTTTCTATAGTGAAT
AGAGTTAGGCAGGGATATTCACCATTATCGTTTCAGACCCACCTCCCAACCCCGAGGGGACCCAGAGAGG
GCCTATTTCCCATGATTCCTTCATATTTGCATATACGATACAAGGCTGTTAGAGAGATAATTAGAATTAA
TTTGACTGTAAACACAAAGATATTAGTACAAAATACGTGACGTAGAAAGTAATAATTTCTTGGGTAGTTT
GCAGTTTTAAAATTATGTTTTAAAATGGACTATCATATGCTTACCGTAACTTGAAAGTATTTCGATTTCT
TGGCTTTATATATCTTGTGGAAAGGACGAAACACCGCCGATCGCACACATTTGTCGGTTTTAGAGCTAGA
AATAGCAAGTTAAAATAAGGCTAGTCCGTTATCAACTTGAAAAAGTGGCACCGAGTCGGTGCTTTTTTAA
GCTTGGCGTAACTAGATCTTGAGACAAATGGCAGTATTCATCCACAATTTTAAAAGAAAAGGGGGGATTG
GGGGGTACAGTGCAGGGGAAAGAATAGTAGACATAATAGCAACAGACATACAAACTAAAGAATTACAAAA
ACAAATTACAAAAATTCAAAATTTTCGGGTTTATTACAGGGACAGCAGAGATCCACTTTGGCGCCGGCTC
GAGGGGG
Features (pLannotate 1.2.2; 29 found; start..end, strand, type, name):
     14..80      +  CDS            small t antigen (fragment): SV40 (simian virus 40) small t antigen
    106..317     +  promoter       EF-1α core promoter: core promoter for human elongation factor EF-1α
    318..1256    +  intron         EF-1α intron A: intron upstream of the start codon of human EF-1α
   1278..1877    +  CDS            PuroR (fragment): puromycin N-acetyltransferase; pac from Streptomyces; confers resistance to puromycin
   1893..2481    +  misc_feature   WPRE: woodchuck hepatitis virus posttranscriptional regulatory element
   2532..2551    +  misc_feature   cPPT/CTS (fragment): central polypurine tract and central termination sequence of HIV-1
   2553..2786    +  LTR            3' LTR (ΔU3): self-inactivating 3' long terminal repeat (LTR) from HIV-1
   2864..2985    +  polyA_signal   SV40 poly(A) signal: SV40 polyadenylation signal
   3025..3160    +  rep_origin     SV40 ori: SV40 origin of replication
   3181..3199    -  promoter       T7 promoter: promoter for bacteriophage T7 RNA polymerase
   3207..3362    +  CDS            lacZα (fragment): LacZα fragment of β-galactosidase; lacZ fragment
   3367..3795    +  rep_origin     f1 ori (sequence partly withheld): f1 bacteriophage origin of replication; arrow indicates direction of (+) strand synthesis
   3848..3952    +  promoter       AmpR promoter: bla
   3953..4813    +  CDS            AmpR: β-lactamase; bla; confers resistance to ampicillin, carbenicillin, and related antibiotics
   4984..5572    +  rep_origin     ori: high-copy-number ColE1/pMB1/pBR322/pUC origin of replication
   5755..5847    +  CDS            lacI (fragment): lac repressor; lacI; The lac repressor binds to the lac operator to inhibit transcription in E. coli. This inhibition can be relieved by adding lactose or isopropyl-β-D-thiogalactopyranoside (IPTG).
   5860..5881    +  protein_bind   CAP binding site: CAP binding activates transcription in the presence of cAMP. E. coli catabolite activator protein
   5896..5926    +  promoter       lac promoter: promoter for the E. coli lac operon
   5934..5950    +  protein_bind   lac operator: The lac repressor binds to the lac operator to inhibit transcription in E. coli. This inhibition can be relieved by adding lactose or isopropyl-β-D-thiogalactopyranoside (IPTG). lac repressor encoded by lacI
   5995..6013    +  promoter       T3 promoter: promoter for bacteriophage T3 RNA polymerase
   6041..6267    +  promoter       RSV promoter: Rous sarcoma virus enhancer/promoter
   6268..6448    +  LTR            5' LTR (truncated): truncated 5' long terminal repeat (LTR) from HIV-1
   6495..6620    +  misc_feature   HIV-1 Ψ: packaging signal of human immunodeficiency virus type 1
   6604..6967    +  CDS            HIV-1 gag (fragment): gag protein from human immunodeficiency virus 1; gag
   7113..7346    +  misc_feature   RRE: The Rev response element (RRE) of HIV-1 allows for Rev-dependent mRNA export from the nucleus to the cytoplasm.
   7723..7749    +  CDS            Rev (fragment): human immunodeficiency virus 1 (HIV-1) Rev protein; rev; enhances nuclear export of unspliced and incompletely spliced viral mRNAs
   7753..7993    +  promoter       U6 promoter: RNA polymerase III promoter for human U6 snRNA
   8023..8098    +  misc_RNA       gRNA scaffold: guide RNA scaffold for the Streptococcus pyogenes CRISPR/Cas9 system
   8154..8271    +  misc_feature   cPPT/CTS: central polypurine tract and central termination sequence of HIV-1
