[The description below was written by a language model from this plasmid's Addgene catalogue record and pLannotate feature annotations shown in this document.]
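Description:
MET gRNA (BRDN0001147560) is a third-generation lentiviral CRISPR guide plasmid built on the lentiGuide-Puro backbone, carrying a single guide RNA directed against human MET (the HGF receptor tyrosine kinase, c-Met). The 8.3 kb plasmid is maintained in E. coli through a high-copy ColE1/pUC-type origin with ampicillin selection from the β-lactamase gene. An f1 origin and remnants of a lac/T7/T3 cloning region are also annotated in the bacterial portion.

The lentiviral transfer cassette begins with an RSV promoter fused to a truncated HIV-1 5' LTR, which makes genomic RNA production Tat-independent. This is followed by the Ψ packaging signal with a partial gag sequence, the Rev response element for Rev-dependent nuclear export, and a cPPT/CTS element. It ends in a ΔU3 self-inactivating 3' LTR, with an SV40 polyadenylation signal and SV40 origin downstream. Within this unit, a human U6 RNA polymerase III promoter drives the MET-targeting spacer joined to the Streptococcus pyogenes gRNA scaffold. A separate EF-1α core promoter with its intron A expresses puromycin N-acetyltransferase for selection of transduced mammalian cells, and a WPRE enhances transcript expression.

The plasmid does not encode Cas9, so it is meant to be used alongside a separate Cas9 vector such as lentiCas9-Blast, or in cells that already express Cas9, to disrupt MET. The guide was designed against two MET reference transcripts and belongs to a human kinome gRNA collection associated with work on optimized sgRNA design for higher on-target activity and fewer off-target effects.
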