Addgene plasmid #76061: MET gRNA (BRDN0001147560)
Purpose: 3rd generation lentiviral gRNA plasmid targeting human MET
Depositing lab: John Doench & David Root. Depositing organization: Broad Institute. Publication: Optimized sgRNA design to maximize activity and minimize off-target effects of CRISPR-Cas9. Doench JG, Fusi N, Sullender M, Hegde M, Vaimberg EW, Donovan KF, Smith I, Tothova Z, Wilen C, Orchard R, Virgin HW, Listgarten J, Root DE. Nat Biotechnol. 2016 Jan 18. doi: 10.1038/nbt.3437. PubMed 26780180.
Backbone
  Vector backbone: lentiGuide-Puro
  Backbone manufacturer: Zhang Lab (Addgene plasmid # 52963)
  Vector type: Mammalian Expression, Lentiviral, CRISPR
  Selectable markers: Puromycin
Growth in bacteria
  Bacterial resistance: Ampicillin, 100 μg/mL
  Growth temperature: 37°C
  Growth strain: DH5alpha
  Copy number: High Copy
Gene/Insert
  Gene/Insert name: MET (alt names: MET; NM_000245.2)
  gRNA/shRNA sequence: CCGATCGCACACATTTGTCG
  Species: H. sapiens (human)
  Entrez Gene: MET (a.k.a. AUTS9, DA11, DFNB97, HGFR, RCCP2, c-Met)
  Promoter: hU6
  Cloning method: Unknown
  Sequencing primers: 5′ U6-F; 3′ pS2-R
Terms and licenses: Academic/Nonprofit Terms; Industry Terms: Not Available to Industry
Depositor comments: The gRNA was designed to target the following Genbank reference sequence(s): NM_000245.2,NM_001127500.1. Note that this plasmid does NOT contain Cas9. It should be used in conjunction with lentiCas9-Blast (Addgene #52962) or otherwise with cell lines already expressing Cas9. Browse the full kinome gRNA library at http://www.addgene.org/pooled-library/broadgpp-human-kinome/ or visit http://www.broadinstitute.org/rnai/public/ for detailed protocols and information.
How to cite: MET gRNA (BRDN0001147560) was a gift from John Doench & David Root (Addgene plasmid # 76061 ; http://n2t.net/addgene:76061 ; RRID:Addgene_76061)
