>Addgene plasmid #76061 | MET gRNA (BRDN0001147560) | depositor partial sequence | sequence record 143521 | Target Sequence
CCGATCGCACACATTTGTCG
