>Addgene plasmid #76061 | MET gRNA (BRDN0001147560) | addgene partial sequence | sequence record 185105 | hU6-F
GTAGAAAGTAATAATTTCTTGGGTAGTTTGCAGTTTTAAAATTATGTTTTAAAATGGACTATCATATGCT
TACCGTAACTTGAAAGTATTTCGATTTCTTGGCTTTATATATCTTGTGGAAAGGACGAAACACCGCCGAT
CGCACACATTTGTCGGTTTTAGAGCTAGAAATAGCAAGTTAAAATAAGGCTAGTCCGTTATCAACTTGAA
AAAGTGGCACCGAGTCGGTGCTTTTTTAAGCTTGGCGTAACTAGATCTTGAGACAAATGGCAGTATTCAT
CCACAATTTTAAAAGAAAAGGGGGGATTGGGGGGTACAGTGCAGGGGAAAGAATAGTAGACATAATAGCA
ACAGACATACAAACTAAAGAATTACAAAAACAAATTACAAAAATTCAAAATTTTCGGGTTTATTACAGGG
ACAGCAGAGATCCACTTTGGCGCCGGCTCGAGGGGGCCCGGGTGCAAAGATGGATAAAGTTTTAAACAGA
GAGGAATCTTTGCAGCTAATGGACCTTCTAGGTCTTGAAAGGAGTGGGAATTGGCTCCGGTGCCCGTCAG
TGGGCAGAGC
